>Addgene plasmid #20681 | pHJ423 | addgene full sequence | sequence record 142584 | Addgene NGS Result
CATGCATTAGTTATTAATAGTAATCAATTACGGGGTCATTAGTTCATAGCCCATATATGGAGTTCCGCGT
TACATAACTTACGGTAAATGGCCCGCCTGGCTGACCGCCCAACGACCCCCGCCCATTGACGTCAATAATG
ACGTATGTTCCCATAGTAACGCCAATAGGGACTTTCCATTGACGTCAATGGGTGGAGTATTTACGGTAAA
CTGCCCACTTGGCAGTACATCAAGTGTATCATATGCCAAGTACGCCCCCTATTGACGTCAATGACGGTAA
ATGGCCCGCCTGGCATTATGCCCAGTACATGACCTTATGGGACTTTCCTACTTGGCAGTACATCTACGTA
TTAGTCATCGCTATTACCATGGTGATGCGGTTTTGGCAGTACATCAATGGGCGTGGATAGCGGTTTGACT
CACGGGGATTTCCAAGTCTCCACCCCATTGACGTCAATGGGAGTTTGTTTTGGCACCAAAATCAACGGGA
CTTTCCAAAATGTCGTAACAACTCCGCCCCATTGACGCAAATGGGCGGTAGGCGTGTACGGTGGGAGGTC
TATATAAGCAGAGCTGGTTTAGTGAACCGTCAGATCCGCTAGCGCTACCGGACTCAGATCTCGAGCTCAA
GCTTCGAATTCCCGAAAATGCCGAAACCAATCAATGTCCGAGTTACCACCATGGATGCAGAGCTGGAGTT
TGCAATCCAGCCAAATACAACTGGAAAACAGCTTTTTGATCAGGTGGTAAAGACTATCGGCCTCCGGGAA
GTGTGGTACTTTGGCCTCCACTATGTGGATAATAAAGGATTTCCTACCTGGCTGAAGCTGGATAAGAAGG
TGTCTGCCCAGGAGGTCAGGAAGGAGAATCCCCTCCAGTTCAAGTTCCGGGCCAAGTTCTACCCTGAAGA
TGTGGCTGAGGAGCTCATCCAGGACATCACCCAGAAACTTTTCTTCCTCCAAGTGAAGGAAGGAATCCTT
AGCGATGAGATCTACTGCCCCCCTGAGACTGCCGTGCTCTTGGGGTCCTACGCTGTGCAGGCCAAGTTTG
GGGACTACAACAAAGAAGTGCACAAGTCTGGGTACCTCAGCTCTGAGCGGCTGATCCCTCAAAGAGTGAT
GGACCAGCACAAACTTACCAGGGACCAGTGGGAGGACCGGATCCAGGTGTGGCATGCGGAACACCGTGGG
ATGCTCAAAGATAATGCTATGTTGGAATACCTGAAGATTGCTCAGGACCTGGAAATGTATGGAATCAACT
ATTTCGAGATAAAAAACAAGAAAGGAACAGACCTTTGGCTTGGAGTTGATGCCCTTGGACTGAATATTTA
TGAGAAAGATGATAAGTTAACCCCAAAGATTGGCTTTCCTTGGAGTGAAATCAGGAACATCTCTTTCAAT
GACAAAAAGTTTGTCATTAAACCCATCGACAAGAAGGCACCTGACTTTGTGTTTTATGCCCCACGTCTGA
GAATCAACAAGCGGATCCTGCAGCTCTGCATGGGCAACCATGAGTTGTATATGCGCCGCAGGAAGCCTGA
CACCATCGAGGTGCAGCAGATGAAGGCCCAGGCCCGGGAGGAGAAGCATCAGAAGCAGCTGGAGCGGCAA
CAGCTGGAAACAGAGAAGAAAAGGAGAGAAACCGTGGAGAGAGAGAAAGAGCAGATGATGCGCGAGAAGG
AGGAGTTGATGCTGCGGCTGCAGGACTATGAGGAGAAGACAAAGAAGGCAGAGAGAGAGCTCTCGGAGCA
GATTCAGAGGGCCCTGCAGCTGGAGGAGGAGAGGAAGCGGGCACAGGAGGAGGCCGAGCGCCTAGAGGCT
GACCGTATGGCTGCACTGCGGGCTAAGGAGGAGCTGGAGAGACAGGCGGTGGATCAGATAAAGAGCCAGG
AGCAGCTGGCTGCGGAGCTTGCAGAATACACTGCCAAGATTGCCCTCCTGGAAGAGGCGCGGAGGCGCAA
GGAGGATGAAGTTGAAGAGTGGCAGCACAGGGCCAAAGAAGCCCAGGATGACCTGGTGAAGACCAAGGAG
GAGCTGCACCTGGTGATGACAGCACCCCCGCCCCCACCACCCCCCGTGTACGAGCCGGTGAGCTACCATG
TCCAGGAGAGCTTGCAGGATGAGGGCGCAGAGCCCACGGGCTACAGCGCGGAGCTGTCTAGTGAGGGCAT
CCGGGATGACCGCAATGAGGAGAAGCGCATCACTGAGGCAGAGAAGAACGAGCGTGTGCAGCGGCAGCTG
CTGACGCTGAGCAGCGAGCTGTCCCAGGCCCGAGATGAGAATAAGAGGACCCACAATGACATCATCCACA
ACGAGAACATGAGGCAAGGCCGGGACAAGTACAAGGACCTGCGGCAGATCCGGCAGGGCAACACCAAGCA
GCGCATCGACGAGTTCGAGGCCCTGTCGTCGACGGTACCGCGGGCCCGGGATCCACCGGTCGCCACCATG
GTGAGCAAGGGCGAGGAGCTGTTCACCGGGGTGGTGCCCATCCTGGTCGAGCTGGACGGCGACGTAAACG
GCCACAAGTTCAGCGTGTCCGGCGAGGGCGAGGGCGATGCCACCTACGGCAAGCTGACCCTGAAGTTCAT
CTGCACCACCGGCAAGCTGCCCGTGCCCTGGCCCACCCTCGTGACCACCCTGACCTACGGCGTGCAGTGC
TTCAGCCGCTACCCCGACCACATGAAGCAGCACGACTTCTTCAAGTCCGCCATGCCCGAAGGCTACGTCC
AGGAGCGCACCATCTTCTTCAAGGACGACGGCAACTACAAGACCCGCGCCGAGGTGAAGTTCGAGGGCGA
CACCCTGGTGAACCGCATCGAGCTGAAGGGCATCGACTTCAAGGAGGACGGCAACATCCTGGGGCACAAG
CTGGAGTACAACTACAACAGCCACAACGTCTATATCATGGCCGACAAGCAGAAGAACGGCATCAAGGTGA
ACTTCAAGATCCGCCACAACATCGAGGACGGCAGCGTGCAGCTCGCCGACCACTACCAGCAGAACACCCC
CATCGGCGACGGCCCCGTGCTGCTGCCCGACAACCACTACCTGAGCACCCAGTCCGCCCTGAGCAAAGAC
CCCAACGAGAAGCGCGATCACATGGTCCTGCTGGAGTTCGTGACCGCCGCCGGGATCACTCTCGGCATGG
ACGAGCTGTACAAGTAAAGCGGCCGCGACTCTAGATCATAATCAGCCATACCACATTTGTAGAGGTTTTA
CTTGCTTTAAAAAACCTCCCACACCTCCCCCTGAACCTGAAACATAAAATGAATGCAATTGTTGTTGTTA
ACTTGTTTATTGCAGCTTATAATGGTTACAAATAAAGCAATAGCATCACAAATTTCACAAATAAAGCATT
TTTTTCACTGCATTCTAGTTGTGGTTTGTCCAAACTCATCAATGTATCTTAAGGCGTAAATTGTAAGCGT
TAATATTTTGTTAAAATTCGCGTTAAATTTTTGTTAAATCAGCTCATTTTTTAACCAATAGGCCGAAATC
GGCAAAATCCCTTATAAATCAAAAGAATAGACCGAGATAGGGT
[37 nt withheld, positions 3544-3580]
AAAGAACGTGGACTCCAACGTCAAAGG
[49 nt withheld, positions 3608-3656]
T
[91 nt withheld, positions 3658-3748]
G
[124 nt withheld, positions 3750-3873]
CAGGTGGCACTTTTCGGGGAAATGTGCGCGGAACCCCTATTTGTTTATTTTTCTAAATACATTCAAATAT
GTATCCGCTCATGAGACAATAACCCTGATAAATGCTTCAATAATATTGAAAAAGGAAGAGTCCTGAGGCG
GAAAGAACCAGCTGTGGAATGTGTGTCAGTTAGGGTGTGGAAAGTCCCCAGGCTCCCCAGCAGGCAGAAG
TATGCAAAGCATGCATCTCAATTAGTCAGCAACCAGGTGTGGAAAGTCCCCAGGCTCCCCAGCAGGCAGA
AGTATGCAAAGCATGCATCTCAATTAGTCAGCAACCATAGTCCCGCCCCTAACTCCGCCCATCCCGCCCC
TAACTCCGCCCAGTTCCGCCCATTCTCCGCCCCATGGCTGACTAATTTTTTTTATTTATGCAGAGGCCGA
GGCCGCCTCGGCCTCTGAGCTATTCCAGAAGTAGTGAGGAGGCTTTTTTGGAGGCCTAGGCTTTTGCAAA
GATCGATCAAGAGACAGGATGAGGATCGTTTCGCATGATTGAACAAGATGGATTGCACGCAGGTTCTCCG
GCCGCTTGGGTGGAGAGGCTATTCGGCTATGACTGGGCACAACAGACAATCGGCTGCTCTGATGCCGCCG
TGTTCCGGCTGTCAGCGCAGGGGCGCCCGGTTCTTTTTGTCAAGACCGACCTGTCCGGTGCCCTGAATGA
ACTGCAAGACGAGGCAGCGCGGCTATCGTGGCTGGCCACGACGGGCGTTCCTTGCGCAGCTGTGCTCGAC
GTTGTCACTGAAGCGGGAAGGGACTGGCTGCTATTGGGCGAAGTGCCGGGGCAGGATCTCCTGTCATCTC
ACCTTGCTCCTGCCGAGAAAGTATCCATCATGGCTGATGCAATGCGGCGGCTGCATACGCTTGATCCGGC
TACCTGCCCATTCGACCACCAAGCGAAACATCGCATCGAGCGAGCACGTACTCGGATGGAAGCCGGTCTT
GTCGATCAGGATGATCTGGACGAAGAGCATCAGGGGCTCGCGCCAGCCGAACTGTTCGCCAGGCTCAAGG
CGAGCATGCCCGACGGCGAGGATCTCGTCGTGACCCATGGCGATGCCTGCTTGCCGAATATCATGGTGGA
AAATGGCCGCTTTTCTGGATTCATCGACTGTGGCCGGCTGGGTGTGGCGGACCGCTATCAGGACATAGCG
TTGGCTACCCGTGATATTGCTGAAGAGCTTGGCGGCGAATGGGCTGACCGCTTCCTCGTGCTTTACGGTA
TCGCCGCTCCCGATTCGCAGCGCATCGCCTTCTATCGCCTTCTTGACGAGTTCTTCTGAGCGGGACTCTG
GGGTTCGAAATGACCGACCAAGCGACGCCCAACCTGCCATCACGAGATTTCGATTCCACCGCCGCCTTCT
ATGAAAGGTTGGGCTTCGGAATCGTTTTCCGGGACGCCGGCTGGATGATCCTCCAGCGCGGGGATCTCAT
GCTGGAGTTCTTCGCCCACCCTAGGGGGAGGCTAACTGAAACACGGAAGGAGACAATACCGGAAGGAACC
CGCGCTATGACGGCAATAAAAAGACAGAATAAAACGCACGGTGTTGGGTCGTTTGTTCATAAACGCGGGG
TTCGGTCCCAGGGCTGGCACTCTGTCGATACCCCACCGAGACCCCATTGGGGCCAATACGCCCGCGTTTC
TTCCTTTTCCCCACCCCACCCCCCAAGTTCGGGTGAAGGCCCAGGGCTCGCAGCCAACGTCGGGGCGGCA
GGCCCTGCCATAGCCTCAGGTTACTCATATATACTTTAGATTGATTTAAAACTTCATTTTTAATTTAAAA
GGATCTAGGTGAAGATCCTTTTTGATAATCTCATGACCAAAATCCCTTAACGTGAGTTTTCGTTCCACTG
AGCGTCAGACCCCGTAGAAAAGATCAAAGGATCTTCTTGAGATCCTTTTTTTCTGCGCGTAATCTGCTGC
TTGCAAACAAAAAAACCACCGCTACCAGCGGTGGTTTGTTTGCCGGATCAAGAGCTACCAACTCTTTTTC
CGAAGGTAACTGGCTTCAGCAGAGCGCAGATACCAAATACTGTTCTTCTAGTGTAGCCGTAGTTAGGCCA
CCACTTCAAGAACTCTGTAGCACCGCCTACATACCTCGCTCTGCTAATCCTGTTACCAGTGGCTGCTGCC
AGTGGCGATAAGTCGTGTCTTACCGGGTTGGACTCAAGACGATAGTTACCGGATAAGGCGCAGCGGTCGG
GCTGAACGGGGGGTTCGTGCACACAGCCCAGCTTGGAGCGAACGACCTACACCGAACTGAGATACCTACA
GCGTGAGCTATGAGAAAGCGCCACGCTTCCCGAAGGGAGAAAGGCGGACAGGTATCCGGTAAGCGGCAGG
GTCGGAACAGGAGAGCGCACGAGGGAGCTTCCAGGGGGAAACGCCTGGTATCTTTATAGTCCTGTCGGGT
TTCGCCACCTCTGACTTGAGCGTCGATTTTTGTGATGCTCGTCAGGGGGGCGGAGCCTATGGAAAAACGC
CAGCAACGCGGCCTTTTTACGGTTCCTGGCCTTTTGCTGGCCTTTTGCTCACATGTTCTTTCCTGCGTTA
TCCCCTGATTCTGTGGATAACCGTATTACCGC
Features (pLannotate 1.2.2; 16 found; start..end, strand, type, name):
     68..371     +  enhancer       CMV enhancer: human cytomegalovirus immediate early enhancer
    372..575     +  promoter       CMV promoter: human cytomegalovirus (CMV) immediate early promoter
    598..641     +  misc_feature   MCS (fragment): multiple cloning site
    648..2405    +  CDS            EZR: EZRI_HUMAN - Also known as VIL2. Experimental evidence at protein level: Swiss-Prot protein existence level 1. Probably involved in connections of major cytoskeletal structures to the plasma membrane. In epithelial cells, required for the formation of microvilli and membrane ruffles on the apical pole. Along with PLEKHG6, required for normal macropinocytosis. From Homo sapiens (Human).
   2408..2440    +  misc_feature   MCS (fragment): multiple cloning site
   2448..3167    +  CDS            EGFP: the original enhanced GFP (Yang et al., 1996) mammalian codon-optimized
   3184..3267    +  CDS            large T antigen (fragment): large T antigen from SV40 (simian virus 40)
   3290..3411    +  polyA_signal   SV40 poly(A) signal: SV40 polyadenylation signal
   3445..3873    -  rep_origin     f1 ori (sequence partly withheld): f1 bacteriophage origin of replication; arrow indicates direction of (+) strand synthesis
   3900..4004    +  promoter       AmpR promoter: bla
   4006..4363    +  promoter       SV40 promoter: SV40 enhancer and early promoter
   4398..5192    +  CDS            NeoR/KanR: aminoglycoside phosphotransferase from Tn5; aph(3')-II (or nptII); confers resistance to neomycin, kanamycin, and G418 (Geneticin®)
   5213..5365    +  CDS            ble (fragment): BLE_KLEPN - Experimental evidence at protein level: Swiss-Prot protein existence level 1. Binding protein with a strong affinity to the bleomycin family of antibiotics. Binds to CL990; an antimitotic-antibiotic compound. From Klebsiella pneumoniae.
   5424..5471    +  polyA_signal   HSV TK poly(A) signal: herpes simplex virus thymidine kinase polyadenylation signal (Cole and Stacy, 1985)
   5562..5578    -  polyA_signal   bGH poly(A) signal (fragment): bovine growth hormone polyadenylation signal
   5800..6388    +  rep_origin     ori: high-copy-number ColE1/pMB1/pBR322/pUC origin of replication
