[The description below was written by a language model from this plasmid's Addgene catalogue record and pLannotate feature annotations shown in this document.]
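Description:
pHJ423 is a mammalian expression plasmid built on the pEGFP-N1 backbone that encodes human ezrin (EZR, also known as VIL2) fused at its C terminus to EGFP. The 1,758 bp ezrin coding sequence was inserted between the EcoRI and SalI sites of the multiple cloning site, both of which remain intact, and it carries a Thr567-to-Asp substitution. Threonine 567 is the conserved C-terminal regulatory phosphorylation site of ezrin, so the aspartate change is generally used as a phosphomimetic intended to favour the open, active form of the protein. The sequenced plasmid is 6,495 nt. The catalogue lists a backbone size of 1,758 bp, which simply repeats the insert length and does not appear to reflect the actual vector.

Transcription of the ezrin-EGFP fusion is driven by the human cytomegalovirus immediate early enhancer and promoter and is terminated by the SV40 polyadenylation signal. A second cassette places the Tn5 aminoglycoside phosphotransferase gene (NeoR/KanR) downstream of both a bacterial bla promoter and the SV40 enhancer/early promoter, with an HSV TK polyadenylation signal. This arrangement gives kanamycin resistance in E. coli and G418 resistance for selecting stably transfected mammalian cells. A high-copy ColE1/pUC-type origin supports propagation in bacteria, and an f1 origin permits single-stranded DNA production. The short large T antigen, ble and bGH poly(A) fragments in the feature table are probably backbone remnants or partial annotation matches rather than functional elements.

The construct suits live-cell or fixed-cell imaging of ezrin localisation. The associated publication concerns the release of ERM proteins from the lymphocyte membrane following phospholipase C-mediated PIP2 hydrolysis.
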