Addgene plasmid #20681: pHJ423
Depositing lab: Stephen Shaw. Publication: Phospholipase C-mediated hydrolysis of PIP2 releases ERM proteins from lymphocyte membrane. Hao JJ, Liu Y, Kruhlak M, Debell KE, Rellahan BL, Shaw S. J Cell Biol. 2009 Feb 9. 184(3):451-62. 10.1083/jcb.200807047 PubMed 19204146.
Backbone
  Vector backbone: pEGFP-N1
  Backbone size w/o insert (bp): 1758
  Vector type: Mammalian Expression
  Selectable markers: Neomycin (select with G418)
Growth in bacteria
  Bacterial resistance: Kanamycin, 50 μg/mL
  Growth temperature: 37°C
  Growth strain: DH5alpha
  Copy number: High Copy
Gene/Insert
  Gene/Insert name: Ezrin (alt name: EZR)
  Species: H. sapiens (human)
  Insert size (bp): 1758
  Mutation: Changed Thr 567 to Asp
  GenBank ID: NM_003379
  Entrez Gene: EZR (a.k.a. CVIL, CVL, HEL-S-105, VIL2)
  Tag / fusion protein: GFP (C terminal on backbone)
  Cloning method: Restriction Enzyme; 5′ cloning site EcoRI (not destroyed); 3′ cloning site SalI (not destroyed)
  Sequencing primers: 5′ GTGCACAAGTCTGGGTAC; 3′ GTGAGCTACCATGTCCAG
Terms and licenses: Academic/Nonprofit Terms; Industry Terms: Not Available to Industry
How to cite: pHJ423 was a gift from Stephen Shaw (Addgene plasmid # 20681 ; http://n2t.net/addgene:20681 ; RRID:Addgene_20681)
