>Addgene plasmid #20681 | pHJ423 | addgene partial sequence | sequence record 26554 | 20681 with EGFP-N
TCCTCGCCCTTGCTCACCATGGTGGCGACCGGTGGATCCCGGGCCCGCGGTACCGTCGACGACAGGGCCT
CGAACTCGTCGATGCGCTGCTTGGTGTTGCCCTGCCGGATCTGCCGCAGGTCCTTGTACTTGTCCCGGCC
TTGCCTCATGTTCTCGTTGTGGATGATGTCATTGTGGGTCCTCTTATTCTCATCTCGGGCCTGGGACAGC
TCGCTGCTCAGCGTCAGCAGCTGCCGCTGCACACGCTCGTTCTTCTCTGCCTCAGTGATGCGCTTCTCCT
CATTGCGGTCATCCCGGATGCCCTCACTAGACAGCTCCGCGCTGTAGCCCGTGGGCTCTGCGCCCTCATC
CTGCAAGCTCTCCTGGACATGGTAGCTCACCGGCTCGTACACGGGGGGTGGTGGGGGCGGGGGTGCTGTC
ATCACCAGGTGCAGCTCCTCCTTGGTCTTCACCAGGTCATCCTGGGCTTCTTTGGCCCTGTGCTGCCACT
CTTCAACTTCATCCTCCTTGCGCCTCCGCGCCTCTTCCAGGAGGGCAATCTTGGCAGTGTATTCTGCAAG
CTCCGCAGCCAGCTGCTCCTGGCTCTTTATCTGATCCA
